Addgene plasmid #62755: mEmerald-ERBB2-N-18
Purpose: Localization: Membrane Receptor, N1 Cloning Vector, Excitation:487, Emission:509
Depositing lab: Michael Davidson. Depositing organization: Florida State University, Tallahassee.
Backbone
  Vector backbone: mEmerald-N1
  Vector type: Mammalian Expression
  Selectable markers: Neomycin (select with G418)
Growth in bacteria
  Bacterial resistance: Kanamycin, 50 μg/mL
  Growth temperature: 37°C
  Growth strain: DH5alpha
  Copy number: High Copy
Gene/Insert
  Gene/Insert name: ERBB2 (alt name: v-erb-b2 avian erythroblastic leukemia viral oncogene homolog 2 (ERBB2), transcript variant 1)
  Species: H. sapiens (human)
  Mutation: none
  Entrez Gene: ERBB2 (a.k.a. CD340, HER-2, HER-2/neu, HER2, MLN 19, MLN-19, NEU, NGL, TKR1, VSCN2, c-ERB-2, c-ERB2, p185(erbB2))
  Promoter: CMV
  Tag / fusion protein: mEmerald (C terminal on backbone)
  Cloning method: Unknown
  Sequencing primers: 5′ CMV-F; 3′ SV40pA-R
Terms and licenses: Academic/Nonprofit Terms; Industry Terms
How to cite: mEmerald-ERBB2-N-18 was a gift from Michael Davidson (Addgene plasmid # 62755 ; http://n2t.net/addgene:62755 ; RRID:Addgene_62755)
