[The description below was written by a language model from this plasmid's Addgene catalogue record and pLannotate feature annotations shown in this document.]
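Description:
mEmerald-ERBB2-N-18 is a mammalian expression plasmid built on the mEmerald-N1 backbone, an N1-type cloning vector in which the gene of interest is placed upstream of the fluorescent protein. It carries the full-length human ERBB2 coding sequence (HER2/neu, transcript variant 1, recorded as unmutated) fused at its C terminus to mEmerald, a bright monomeric, mammalian codon-optimized GFP variant with excitation at 487 nm and emission at 509 nm. In the 8.5 kb sequence, the ERBB2 open reading frame is followed by a short remnant of the multiple cloning site, which serves as the linker, and then by mEmerald. The "18" in the name probably refers to the length of this linker, although the record does not say so. Transcription is driven by the human cytomegalovirus immediate early enhancer and promoter and terminated by the SV40 polyadenylation signal.

The plasmid is propagated in E. coli at high copy from a ColE1/pUC-type origin, and it also contains an f1 phage origin. A single NeoR/KanR (Tn5 aminoglycoside phosphotransferase) gene provides both selections. A bacterial promoter drives it for kanamycin resistance in E. coli, while the SV40 enhancer/early promoter and an HSV TK polyadenylation signal drive it for G418 selection of transfected mammalian cells. Several short annotated fragments (RSF ori, SV40 large T antigen, ble, bGH poly(A)) look like backbone remnants or partial matches rather than functional elements.

The construct is intended as a localization marker that labels a membrane receptor tyrosine kinase, so that ERBB2 distribution at the plasma membrane and its trafficking can be followed by fluorescence microscopy in live or fixed cells.
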