Features (pLannotate 1.2.2; 17 found; start..end, strand, type, name):
      1..51      +  rep_origin     RSF ori (fragment): Plasmids containing the RSF 1030 origin of replication can be propagated in E. coli cells that contain additional plasmids with compatible origins.
    119..422     +  enhancer       CMV enhancer: human cytomegalovirus immediate early enhancer
    423..626     +  promoter       CMV promoter: human cytomegalovirus (CMV) immediate early promoter
    649..676     +  misc_feature   MCS (fragment): multiple cloning site
    683..4447    +  CDS            ERBB2: ERBB2_HUMAN - Also known as HER2, MLN19, NEU, NGL. Experimental evidence at protein level: Swiss-Prot protein existence level 1. In the nucleus is involved in transcriptional regulation. Associates with the 5'-TCAAATTC-3' sequence in the PTGS2/COX-2 promoter and activates its transcription. Implicated in transcriptional activation of CDKN1A; the function involves STAT3 and SRC. Involved in the transcription of rRNA genes by RNA Pol I and enhances protein synthesis and cell growth. From Homo sapiens (Human).
   4448..4491    +  misc_feature   MCS (fragment): multiple cloning site
   4505..5224    +  CDS            mEmerald: brightly fluorescent monomeric variant of GFP mammalian codon-optimized
   5240..5323    +  CDS            large T antigen (fragment): large T antigen from SV40 (simian virus 40)
   5346..5467    +  polyA_signal   SV40 poly(A) signal: SV40 polyadenylation signal
   5501..5929    -  rep_origin     f1 ori (sequence partly withheld): f1 bacteriophage origin of replication; arrow indicates direction of (+) strand synthesis
   5956..6060    +  promoter       AmpR promoter: bla
   6062..6419    +  promoter       SV40 promoter: SV40 enhancer and early promoter
   6454..7248    +  CDS            NeoR/KanR: aminoglycoside phosphotransferase from Tn5; aph(3')-II (or nptII); confers resistance to neomycin, kanamycin, and G418 (Geneticin®)
   7269..7421    +  CDS            ble (fragment): BLE_KLEPN - Experimental evidence at protein level: Swiss-Prot protein existence level 1. Binding protein with a strong affinity to the bleomycin family of antibiotics. Binds to CL990; an antimitotic-antibiotic compound. From Klebsiella pneumoniae.
   7480..7527    +  polyA_signal   HSV TK poly(A) signal: herpes simplex virus thymidine kinase polyadenylation signal (Cole and Stacy, 1985)
   7618..7634    -  polyA_signal   bGH poly(A) signal (fragment): bovine growth hormone polyadenylation signal
   7856..8444    +  rep_origin     ori: high-copy-number ColE1/pMB1/pBR322/pUC origin of replication
>Addgene plasmid #62755 | mEmerald-ERBB2-N-18 | addgene full sequence | sequence record 406429 | Addgene NGS Result
CATGTTCTTTCCTGCGTTATCCCCTGATTCTGTGGATAACCGTATTACCGCCATGCATTAGTTATTAATA
GTAATCAATTACGGGGTCATTAGTTCATAGCCCATATATGGAGTTCCGCGTTACATAACTTACGGTAAAT
GGCCCGCCTGGCTGACCGCCCAACGACCCCCGCCCATTGACGTCAATAATGACGTATGTTCCCATAGTAA
CGCCAATAGGGACTTTCCATTGACGTCAATGGGTGGAGTATTTACGGTAAACTGCCCACTTGGCAGTACA
TCAAGTGTATCATATGCCAAGTACGCCCCCTATTGACGTCAATGACGGTAAATGGCCCGCCTGGCATTAT
GCCCAGTACATGACCTTATGGGACTTTCCTACTTGGCAGTACATCTACGTATTAGTCATCGCTATTACCA
TGGTGATGCGGTTTTGGCAGTACATCAATGGGCGTGGATAGCGGTTTGACTCACGGGGATTTCCAAGTCT
CCACCCCATTGACGTCAATGGGAGTTTGTTTTGGCACCAAAATCAACGGGACTTTCCAAAATGTCGTAAC
AACTCCGCCCCATTGACGCAAATGGGCGGTAGGCGTGTACGGTGGGAGGTCTATATAAGCAGAGCTGGTT
TAGTGAACCGTCAGATCCGCTAGCGCTACCGGACTCAGATCTCGAGGCCACCATGGAGCTGGCGGCCTTG
TGCCGCTGGGGGCTCCTCCTCGCCCTCTTGCCCCCCGGAGCCGCGAGCACCCAAGTGTGCACCGGCACAG
ACATGAAGCTGCGGCTCCCTGCCAGTCCCGAGACCCACCTGGACATGCTCCGCCACCTCTACCAGGGCTG
CCAGGTGGTGCAGGGAAACCTGGAACTCACCTACCTGCCCACCAATGCCAGCCTGTCCTTCCTGCAGGAT
ATCCAGGAGGTGCAGGGCTACGTGCTCATCGCTCACAACCAAGTGAGGCAGGTCCCACTGCAGAGGCTGC
GGATTGTGCGAGGCACCCAGCTCTTTGAGGACAACTATGCCCTGGCCGTGCTAGACAATGGAGACCCGCT
GAACAATACCACCCCTGTCACAGGGGCCTCCCCAGGAGGCCTGCGGGAGCTGCAGCTTCGAAGCCTCACA
GAGATCTTGAAAGGAGGGGTCTTGATCCAGCGGAACCCCCAGCTCTGCTACCAGGACACGATTTTGTGGA
AGGACATCTTCCACAAGAACAACCAGCTGGCTCTCACACTGATAGACACCAACCGCTCTCGGGCCTGCCA
CCCCTGTTCTCCGATGTGTAAGGGCTCCCGCTGCTGGGGAGAGAGTTCTGAGGATTGTCAGAGCCTGACG
CGCACTGTCTGTGCCGGTGGCTGTGCCCGCTGCAAGGGGCCACTGCCCACTGACTGCTGCCATGAGCAGT
GTGCTGCCGGCTGCACGGGCCCCAAGCACTCTGACTGCCTGGCCTGCCTCCACTTCAACCACAGTGGCAT
CTGTGAGCTGCACTGCCCAGCCCTGGTCACCTACAACACAGACACGTTTGAGTCCATGCCCAATCCCGAG
GGCCGGTATACATTCGGCGCCAGCTGTGTGACTGCCTGTCCCTACAACTACCTTTCTACGGACGTGGGAT
CCTGCACCCTCGTCTGCCCCCTGCACAACCAAGAGGTGACAGCAGAGGATGGAACACAGCGGTGTGAGAA
GTGCAGCAAGCCCTGTGCCCGAGTGTGCTATGGTCTGGGCATGGAGCACTTGCGAGAGGTGAGGGCAGTT
ACCAGTGCCAATATCCAGGAGTTTGCTGGCTGCAAGAAGATCTTTGGGAGCCTGGCATTTCTGCCGGAGA
GCTTTGATGGGGACCCAGCCTCCAACACTGCCCCGCTCCAGCCAGAGCAGCTCCAAGTGTTTGAGACTCT
GGAAGAGATCACAGGTTACCTATACATCTCAGCATGGCCGGACAGCCTGCCTGACCTCAGCGTCTTCCAG
AACCTGCAAGTAATCCGGGGACGAATTCTGCACAATGGCGCCTACTCGCTGACCCTGCAAGGGCTGGGCA
TCAGCTGGCTGGGGCTGCGCTCACTGAGGGAACTGGGCAGTGGACTGGCCCTCATCCACCATAACACCCA
CCTCTGCTTCGTGCACACGGTGCCCTGGGACCAGCTCTTTCGGAACCCGCACCAAGCTCTGCTCCACACT
GCCAACCGGCCAGAGGACGAGTGTGTGGGCGAGGGCCTGGCCTGCCACCAGCTGTGCGCCCGAGGGCACT
GCTGGGGTCCAGGGCCCACCCAGTGTGTCAACTGCAGCCAGTTCCTTCGGGGCCAGGAGTGCGTGGAGGA
ATGCCGAGTACTGCAGGGGCTCCCCAGGGAGTATGTGAATGCCAGGCACTGTTTGCCGTGCCACCCTGAG
TGTCAGCCCCAGAATGGCTCAGTGACCTGTTTTGGACCGGAGGCTGACCAGTGTGTGGCCTGTGCCCACT
ATAAGGACCCTCCCTTCTGCGTGGCCCGCTGCCCCAGCGGTGTGAAACCTGACCTCTCCTACATGCCCAT
CTGGAAGTTTCCAGATGAGGAGGGCGCATGCCAGCCTTGCCCCATCAACTGCACCCACTCCTGTGTGGAC
CTGGATGACAAGGGCTGCCCCGCCGAGCAGAGAGCCAGCCCTCTGACGTCCATCATCTCTGCGGTGGTTG
GCATTCTGCTGGTCGTGGTCTTGGGGGTGGTCTTTGGGATCCTCATCAAGCGACGGCAGCAGAAGATCCG
GAAGTACACGATGCGGAGACTGCTGCAGGAAACGGAGCTGGTGGAGCCGCTGACACCTAGCGGAGCGATG
CCCAACCAGGCGCAGATGCGGATCCTGAAAGAGACGGAGCTGAGGAAGGTGAAGGTGCTTGGATCTGGCG
CTTTTGGCACAGTCTACAAGGGCATCTGGATCCCTGATGGGGAGAATGTGAAAATTCCAGTGGCCATCAA
AGTGTTGAGGGAAAACACATCCCCCAAAGCCAACAAAGAAATCTTAGACGAAGCATACGTGATGGCTGGT
GTGGGCTCCCCATATGTCTCCCGCCTTCTGGGCATCTGCCTGACATCCACGGTGCAGCTGGTGACACAGC
TTATGCCCTATGGCTGCCTCTTAGACCATGTCCGGGAAAACCGCGGACGCCTGGGCTCCCAGGACCTGCT
GAACTGGTGTATGCAGATTGCCAAGGGGATGAGCTACCTGGAGGATGTGCGGCTCGTACACAGGGACTTG
GCCGCTCGGAACGTGCTGGTCAAGAGTCCCAACCATGTCAAAATTACAGACTTCGGGCTGGCTCGGCTGC
TGGACATTGACGAGACAGAGTACCATGCAGATGGGGGCAAGGTGCCCATCAAGTGGATGGCGCTGGAGTC
CATTCTCCGCCGGCGGTTCACCCACCAGAGTGATGTGTGGAGTTATGGTGTGACTGTGTGGGAGCTGATG
ACTTTTGGGGCCAAACCTTACGATGGGATCCCAGCCCGGGAGATCCCTGACCTGCTGGAAAAGGGGGAGC
GGCTGCCCCAGCCCCCCATCTGCACCATTGATGTCTACATGATCATGGTCAAATGTTGGATGATTGACTC
TGAATGTCGGCCAAGATTCCGGGAGTTGGTGTCTGAATTCTCCCGCATGGCCAGGGACCCCCAGCGCTTT
GTGGTCATCCAGAATGAGGACTTGGGCCCAGCCAGTCCCTTGGACAGCACCTTCTACCGCTCACTGCTGG
AGGACGATGACATGGGGGACCTGGTGGATGCTGAGGAGTATCTGGTACCCCAGCAGGGCTTCTTCTGTCC
AGACCCTGCCCCGGGCGCTGGGGGCATGGTCCACCACAGGCACCGCAGCTCATCTACCAGGAGTGGCGGT
GGGGACCTGACACTAGGGCTGGAGCCCTCTGAAGAGGAGGCCCCCAGGTCTCCACTGGCACCCTCCGAAG
GGGCTGGCTCCGATGTATTTGATGGTGACCTGGGAATGGGGGCAGCCAAGGGGCTGCAAAGCCTCCCCAC
ACATGACCCCAGCCCTCTACAGCGGTACAGTGAGGACCCCACAGTACCCCTGCCCTCTGAGACTGATGGC
TACGTTGCCCCCCTGACCTGCAGCCCCCAGCCTGAATATGTGAACCAGCCAGATGTTCGGCCCCAGCCCC
CTTCGCCCCGAGAGGGCCCTCTGCCTGCTGCCCGACCTGCTGGTGCCACTCTGGAAAGGCCCAAGACTCT
CTCCCCAGGGAAGAATGGGGTCGTCAAAGACGTTTTTGCCTTTGGGGGTGCCGTGGAGAACCCCGAGTAC
TTGACACCCCAGGGAGGAGCTGCCCCTCAGCCCCACCCTCCTCCTGCCTTCAGCCCAGCCTTCGACAACC
TCTATTACTGGGACCAGGACCCACCAGAGCGGGGGGCTCCACCCAGCACCTTCAAAGGGACACCTACGGC
AGAGAACCCAGAGTACCTGGGTCTGGACGTGCCAGTGAAGCTTCGAATTCTGCAGTCGACGGTACCGCGG
GCCCGGGATCCACCGGTCGCCACCATGGTGAGCAAGGGCGAGGAGCTGTTCACCGGGGTGGTGCCCATCC
TGGTCGAGCTGGACGGCGACGTAAACGGCCACAAGTTCAGCGTGTCCGGCGAGGGCGAGGGCGATGCCAC
CTACGGCAAGCTGACCCTGAAGTTCATCTGCACCACCGGCAAGCTGCCCGTGCCCTGGCCCACCCTCGTG
ACCACCTTGACCTACGGCGTGCAGTGCTTCGCCCGCTACCCCGACCACATGAAGCAGCACGACTTCTTCA
AGTCCGCCATGCCCGAAGGCTACGTCCAGGAGCGCACCATCTTCTTCAAGGACGACGGCAACTACAAGAC
CCGCGCCGAGGTGAAGTTCGAGGGCGACACCCTGGTGAACCGCATCGAGCTGAAGGGCATCGACTTCAAG
GAGGACGGCAACATCCTGGGGCACAAGCTGGAGTACAACTACAACAGCCACAAGGTCTATATCACCGCCG
ACAAGCAGAAGAACGGCATCAAGGTGAACTTCAAGACCCGCCACAACATCGAGGACGGCAGCGTGCAGCT
CGCCGACCACTACCAGCAGAACACCCCCATCGGCGACGGCCCCGTGCTGCTGCCCGACAACCACTACCTG
AGCACCCAGTCCAAGCTGAGCAAAGACCCCAACGAGAAGCGCGATCACATGGTCCTGCTGGAGTTCGTGA
CCGCCGCCGGGATCACTCTCGGCATGGACGAGCTGTACAAGTAAGCGGCCGCGACTCTAGATCATAATCA
GCCATACCACATTTGTAGAGGTTTTACTTGCTTTAAAAAACCTCCCACACCTCCCCCTGAACCTGAAACA
TAAAATGAATGCAATTGTTGTTGTTAACTTGTTTATTGCAGCTTATAATGGTTACAAATAAAGCAATAGC
ATCACAAATTTCACAAATAAAGCATTTTTTTCACTGCATTCTAGTTGTGGTTTGTCCAAACTCATCAATG
TATCTTAAGGCGTAAATTGTAAGCGTTAATATTTTGTTAAAATTCGCGTTAAATTTTTGTTAAATCAGCT
CATTTTTTAACCAATAGGCCGAAATCGGCAAAATCCCTTATAAATCAAAAGAATAGACCGAGATAGGGT
[37 nt withheld, positions 5600-5636]
AAAGAACGTGGACTCCAACGTCAAAGG
[49 nt withheld, positions 5664-5712]
T
[91 nt withheld, positions 5714-5804]
G
[124 nt withheld, positions 5806-5929]
CAGGTGGCACTTTTCGGGGAAATGTGCGCGGAACCCCTATTTGTTTATTTTTCTAAATACATTCAAATAT
GTATCCGCTCATGAGACAATAACCCTGATAAATGCTTCAATAATATTGAAAAAGGAAGAGTCCTGAGGCG
GAAAGAACCAGCTGTGGAATGTGTGTCAGTTAGGGTGTGGAAAGTCCCCAGGCTCCCCAGCAGGCAGAAG
TATGCAAAGCATGCATCTCAATTAGTCAGCAACCAGGTGTGGAAAGTCCCCAGGCTCCCCAGCAGGCAGA
AGTATGCAAAGCATGCATCTCAATTAGTCAGCAACCATAGTCCCGCCCCTAACTCCGCCCATCCCGCCCC
TAACTCCGCCCAGTTCCGCCCATTCTCCGCCCCATGGCTGACTAATTTTTTTTATTTATGCAGAGGCCGA
GGCCGCCTCGGCCTCTGAGCTATTCCAGAAGTAGTGAGGAGGCTTTTTTGGAGGCCTAGGCTTTTGCAAA
GATCGATCAAGAGACAGGATGAGGATCGTTTCGCATGATTGAACAAGATGGATTGCACGCAGGTTCTCCG
GCCGCTTGGGTGGAGAGGCTATTCGGCTATGACTGGGCACAACAGACAATCGGCTGCTCTGATGCCGCCG
TGTTCCGGCTGTCAGCGCAGGGGCGCCCGGTTCTTTTTGTCAAGACCGACCTGTCCGGTGCCCTGAATGA
ACTGCAAGACGAGGCAGCGCGGCTATCGTGGCTGGCCACGACGGGCGTTCCTTGCGCAGCTGTGCTCGAC
GTTGTCACTGAAGCGGGAAGGGACTGGCTGCTATTGGGCGAAGTGCCGGGGCAGGATCTCCTGTCATCTC
ACCTTGCTCCTGCCGAGAAAGTATCCATCATGGCTGATGCAATGCGGCGGCTGCATACGCTTGATCCGGC
TACCTGCCCATTCGACCACCAAGCGAAACATCGCATCGAGCGAGCACGTACTCGGATGGAAGCCGGTCTT
GTCGATCAGGATGATCTGGACGAAGAGCATCAGGGGCTCGCGCCAGCCGAACTGTTCGCCAGGCTCAAGG
CGAGCATGCCCGACGGCGAGGATCTCGTCGTGACCCATGGCGATGCCTGCTTGCCGAATATCATGGTGGA
AAATGGCCGCTTTTCTGGATTCATCGACTGTGGCCGGCTGGGTGTGGCGGACCGCTATCAGGACATAGCG
TTGGCTACCCGTGATATTGCTGAAGAGCTTGGCGGCGAATGGGCTGACCGCTTCCTCGTGCTTTACGGTA
TCGCCGCTCCCGATTCGCAGCGCATCGCCTTCTATCGCCTTCTTGACGAGTTCTTCTGAGCGGGACTCTG
GGGTTCGAAATGACCGACCAAGCGACGCCCAACCTGCCATCACGAGATTTCGATTCCACCGCCGCCTTCT
ATGAAAGGTTGGGCTTCGGAATCGTTTTCCGGGACGCCGGCTGGATGATCCTCCAGCGCGGGGATCTCAT
GCTGGAGTTCTTCGCCCACCCTAGGGGGAGGCTAACTGAAACACGGAAGGAGACAATACCGGAAGGAACC
CGCGCTATGACGGCAATAAAAAGACAGAATAAAACGCACGGTGTTGGGTCGTTTGTTCATAAACGCGGGG
TTCGGTCCCAGGGCTGGCACTCTGTCGATACCCCACCGAGACCCCATTGGGGCCAATACGCCCGCGTTTC
TTCCTTTTCCCCACCCCACCCCCCAAGTTCGGGTGAAGGCCCAGGGCTCGCAGCCAACGTCGGGGCGGCA
GGCCCTGCCATAGCCTCAGGTTACTCATATATACTTTAGATTGATTTAAAACTTCATTTTTAATTTAAAA
GGATCTAGGTGAAGATCCTTTTTGATAATCTCATGACCAAAATCCCTTAACGTGAGTTTTCGTTCCACTG
AGCGTCAGACCCCGTAGAAAAGATCAAAGGATCTTCTTGAGATCCTTTTTTTCTGCGCGTAATCTGCTGC
TTGCAAACAAAAAAACCACCGCTACCAGCGGTGGTTTGTTTGCCGGATCAAGAGCTACCAACTCTTTTTC
CGAAGGTAACTGGCTTCAGCAGAGCGCAGATACCAAATACTGTTCTTCTAGTGTAGCCGTAGTTAGGCCA
CCACTTCAAGAACTCTGTAGCACCGCCTACATACCTCGCTCTGCTAATCCTGTTACCAGTGGCTGCTGCC
AGTGGCGATAAGTCGTGTCTTACCGGGTTGGACTCAAGACGATAGTTACCGGATAAGGCGCAGCGGTCGG
GCTGAACGGGGGGTTCGTGCACACAGCCCAGCTTGGAGCGAACGACCTACACCGAACTGAGATACCTACA
GCGTGAGCTATGAGAAAGCGCCACGCTTCCCGAAGGGAGAAAGGCGGACAGGTATCCGGTAAGCGGCAGG
GTCGGAACAGGAGAGCGCACGAGGGAGCTTCCAGGGGGAAACGCCTGGTATCTTTATAGTCCTGTCGGGT
TTCGCCACCTCTGACTTGAGCGTCGATTTTTGTGATGCTCGTCAGGGGGGCGGAGCCTATGGAAAAACGC
CAGCAACGCGGCCTTTTTACGGTTCCTGGCCTTTTGCTGGCCTTTTGCTCA
