>Addgene plasmid #62755 | mEmerald-ERBB2-N-18 | addgene partial sequence | sequence record 117611 | EGFP-N 5'-CGTCGCCGTCCAGCTCGACCAG-3'
TGGTGGCGACCGGTGGATCCCGGGCCCGCGGTACCGTCGACTGCAGAATTCGAAGCTTCACTGGCACGTC
CAGACCCAGGTACTCTGGGTTCTCTGCCGTAGGTGTCCCTTTGAAGGTGCTGGGTGGAGCCCCCCGCTCT
GGTGGGTCCTGGTCCCAGTAATAGAGGTTGTCGAAGGCTGGGCTGAAGGCAGGAGGAGGGTGGGGCTGAG
GGGCAGCTCCTCCCTGGGGTGTCAAGTACTCGGGGTTCTCCACGGCACCCCCAAAGGCAAAAACGTCTTT
GACGACCCCATTCTTCCCTGGGGAGAGAGTCTTGGGCCTTTCCAGAGTGGCACCAGCAGGTCGGGCAGCA
GGCAGAGGGCCCTCTCGGGGCGAAGGGGGCTGGGGCCGAACATCTGGCTGGTTCACATATTCAGGCTGGG
GGCTGCAGGTCAGGGGGGCAACGTAGCCATCAGTCTCAGAGGGCAGGGGTACTGTGGGGTCCTCACTGTA
CCGCTGTAGAGGGCTGGGGTCATGTGTGGGGAGGCTTTGCAGCCCCTTGGCTGCCCCCATTCCCAGGTCA
CCATCAAATACATCGGAGCCAGCCCCTTCGGAGGGTGCCAGTGGAGACCTGGGGGCCTCCTCTTCAGAGG
GCTCCAGCCCTAGTGTCAGGTCCCCACCGCCACTCCTGGTAGATGAGCTGCGGTGCCTGTGGTGGACCAT
GCCCCCAGCGCCCGGGGCAGGGTCTGGACAGAAGAAGCCCTGCTGGGGTACCAGATACTCCTCAGCATCC
ACCAGGTCCCCCATGTCATCGTCCTCCAGCAGTGAGCGGTAGA
